>Addgene plasmid #55857 | mRuby-CytERM-N-17 | depositor partial sequence | sequence record 86764 | insert sequence
TGGGCGGTAGGCGTGTACGGTGGGAGGTCTATATAAGCAGAGCTGGTTTAGTGAACCGTCAGATCCGCTA
GCGCTACCGGACTCAGATCTGGTACCCCTTGCAGCTTCCAGTTGTCAGGAAGAGAAGGCTCCCATGGATC
CTGTGGTGGTGCTGGGGCTCTGTCTCTCCTGTTTGCTTCTCCTTTCACTCTGGAAACAGAGCTATGGGGG
AGGGAAGCTTCGAATTCTGCAGTCGACGGTACCGCGGGCCCGGGATCCACCGGTCGCCACCATGAACAGC
CTGATCAAAGAAAACATGCGGATGAAGGTGGTGCTGGAAGGCAGCGTGAACGGCCACCAGTTCAAGTGCA
CCGGCGAGGGCGAGGGCAACCCCTACATGGGCACCCAGACCATGCGGATCAAAGTGATCGAGGGCGGACC
TCTGCCCTTCGCCTTCGACATCCTGGCCACATCCTTCATGTACGGCAGCCGGACCTTCATCAAGTACCCC
AAGGGCATCCCCGATTTCTTCAAGCAGAGCTTCCCCGAGGGCTTCACCTGGGAGAGAGTGACCAGATACG
AGGACGGCGGCGTGATCACCGTGATGCAGGACACCAGCCTGGAAGATGGCTGCCTGGTGTACCATGCCCA
GGTCAGGGGCGTGAATTTTCCCAGCAACGGCGCCGTGATGCAGAAGAAAACCAAGGGCTGGGAGCCCAAC
ACCGAGATGATGTACCCCGCTGACGGCGGACTGAGAGGCTACACCCACATGGCCCTGAAGGTGGACGGCG
GAGGGCACCTGAGCTGCAGCTTCGTGACCACCTACCGATCCAAGAAAACCGTGGGCAACATCAAGATGCC
CGGCATCCACGCCGTGGACCACCGGCTGGAAAGGCTGGAAGAGTCCGACAACGAGATGTTCGTGGTGCAG
CGGGAGCACGCCGTGGCCAAGTTCGCCGGCCTGGGCGGAGGGTAAGCGGCCGCGACTCTAGATCATAATC
AGCCATACCACATTTGTAGAGGTTTTACTTGCTTTAAAAAACCTCCCACACCTCCCCCTGAACCTGAAAC
ATAAAATGAATGCAA
