[The description below was written by a language model from this plasmid's Addgene catalogue record.]
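Description:
mRuby-CytERM-N-17 is a mammalian expression plasmid built on the mRuby-N1 backbone (about 4.75 kb without the insert), an N1-style fusion vector in which a coding sequence is placed upstream of the fluorescent protein so that the fluorophore sits at the C terminus of the product. It is maintained as a high-copy plasmid in E. coli under kanamycin selection, and it carries a neomycin resistance marker that allows G418 selection of stably transfected mammalian cells. The record does not list the origins of replication or provide a feature table, and the cloning method is recorded as unknown. The use of an SV40 polyA reverse sequencing primer suggests an SV40 polyadenylation signal downstream of the fusion.

The insert, CytERM, is derived from cytochrome P450 and serves as an endoplasmic reticulum targeting sequence. The record does not state its species, its length or which portion of the protein is included. The "17" in the name may indicate the length of the linker between the targeting sequence and the fluorophore, but the record does not confirm this. Expression is driven by the CMV promoter, a strong constitutive promoter in most mammalian cell lines, producing CytERM fused in frame to the red fluorescent protein mRuby (excitation 558 nm, emission 605 nm). The resulting fusion labels the endoplasmic reticulum, so the construct is used as a red organelle marker for fluorescence imaging of ER morphology and dynamics in transfected cells, and it can be combined with spectrally distinct markers in multicolour experiments.
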