Addgene plasmid #55857: mRuby-CytERM-N-17
Purpose: Localization: Endoplasmic Reticulum, Excitation: 558, Emission: 605
Depositing lab: Michael Davidson. Depositing organization: Florida State University, Tallahassee.
Backbone
  Vector backbone: mRuby-N1
  Backbone size w/o insert (bp): 4750
  Vector type: Mammalian Expression
  Selectable markers: Neomycin (select with G418)
Growth in bacteria
  Bacterial resistance: Kanamycin, 50 μg/mL
  Growth temperature: 37°C
  Growth strain: DH5alpha
  Copy number: High Copy
Gene/Insert
  Gene/Insert name: CytERM (alt names: Cytochrome p450; NM_001171120.1)
  Promoter: CMV
  Tag / fusion protein: mRuby (C terminal on backbone)
  Cloning method: Unknown
  Sequencing primers: 5′ CMV-F; 3′ SV40pA-R
Terms and licenses: Academic/Nonprofit Terms; Industry Terms
Depositor comments: Cytochrome p450 . Excitation = 558; Emission = 605
How to cite: mRuby-CytERM-N-17 was a gift from Michael Davidson (Addgene plasmid # 55857 ; http://n2t.net/addgene:55857 ; RRID:Addgene_55857)
